>Addgene plasmid #132607 | pET21b - S. thermophilus DltB | addgene full sequence | sequence record 259536 | Addgene NGS Result
GGAATTGTGAGCGGATAACAATTCCCCTCTAGAAATAATTTTGTTTAACTTTAAGAAGGAGATATACATA
TGATTGACTTCCTGAAACAACTGCCGCATCTGGAGCCGTATGGTAACCCGTTCTACTTTATTTATCTGGG
TATCGCGCTGCTGCCGATTTTCATTGGCCTGTTCTTTAAGAAACGTTTTGCGATTTACGAGTGCCTGGTT
AGCATCACCTTCATTGTTCTGGCGCTGACCGGCACCCATGCGAGCCAGATTCTGGCGCTGCTGTTTTATA
TTGTGTGGCAAATCATTTGGGTTTACAGCTATAAACGTTACCGTAGCCAGCGTGATAACAAGTGGGTGTT
TTATCTGCACAGCTTCCTGGTGGTTCTGCCGCTGATTCTGGTGAAAGTTGAGCCGACCATTAACGGCACC
CAAAGCCTGCTGAACTTCCTGGGTATCAGCTACCTGACCTTTCGTGCGGTGGGTATGATTATCGAAATGC
GTGACGGCGTTCTGAAAGAGTTCACCCTGGGCGAGTTCCTGCGTTTTATGCTGTTCATGCCGACCTTTAC
CAGCGGCCCGATTGACCGTTTTAAGCGTTTCAACGAAGATTATCAGAGCATTCCGAACCGTGACGAGCTG
CTGAACATGCTGGAACAAGCGGTGAAATACATCATGCTGGGCTTTCTGTATAAGTTCGTTCTGGCGCAGA
TTTTCGGTAGCATGCTGCTGCCGCCGCTGAAAGCGCAGGCGCTGAGCCAAGGTGGCATCTTCAACCTGCC
GACCCTGGGTGTGATGTACGTTTATGGCTTTGACCTGTTCTTTGATTTCGCGGGCTACAGCATGTTTGCG
CTGGCGGTTAGCAACCTGATGGGTATCAAAAGCCCGATTAACTTTGACAAGCCGTTCATCAGCCGTGATA
TGAAGGAGTTCTGGAACCGTTGGCACATGAGCCTGAGCTTCTGGTTTCGTGATTTCGTGTTTATGCGTCT
GGTGATTGTTCTGATGCGTAACAAAGTTTTCAAGAACCGTAACACCACCAGCAACGTGGCGTACATCATT
AACATGATGGTTATGGGTTTCTGGCACGGCATCACCTGGTACTATATCGCGTATGGTATTTTTCACGGTA
TCGGCCTGGTGATTAACGATGCGTGGCTGCGTAAGAAAAAGACCATTAACAAAGACCGTAAAAAGGCGGG
CCTGAAGCCGCTGCCGGAAAACAAATGGACCAAGGCGCTGGGTATCTTTATTACCTTCAACACCGTTATG
CTGAGCTTCCTGATTTTTAGCGGCTTCCTGAATGACCTGTGGTTTACCAAGAAACTCGAGCATCACCATC
ACCATCACCATCACTGAGTCGAGCACCACCACCACCACCACTGAGATCCGGCTGCTAACAAAGCCCGAAA
GGAAGCTGAGTTGGCTGCTGCCACCGCTGAGCAATAACTAGCATAACCCCTTGGGGCCTCTAAACGGGTC
TTGAGGGGTTTTTTGCTGAAAGGAGGAACTATATCCGGATTGGCGAATGGG
[124 nt withheld, positions 1522-1645]
C
[91 nt withheld, positions 1647-1737]
A
[49 nt withheld, positions 1739-1787]
CCTTTGACGTTGGAGTCCACGTTCTTT
[37 nt withheld, positions 1815-1851]
ACCCTATCTCGGTCTATTCTTTTGATTTATAAGGGATTTTGCCGATTTCGGCCTATTGGTTAAAAAATGA
GCTGATTTAACAAAAATTTAACGCGAATTTTAACAAAATATTAACGCTTACAATTTAGGTGGCACTTTTC
GGGGAAATGTGCGCGGAACCCCTATTTGTTTATTTTTCTAAATACATTCAAATATGTATCCGCTCATGAG
ACAATAACCCTGATAAATGCTTCAATAATATTGAAAAAGGAAGAGTATGAGTATTCAACATTTCCGTGTC
GCCCTTATTCCCTTTTTTGCGGCATTTTGCCTTCCTGTTTTTGCTCACCCAGAAACGCTGGTGAAAGTAA
AAGATGCTGAAGATCAGTTGGGTGCACGAGTGGGTTACATCGAACTGGATCTCAACAGCGGTAAGATCCT
TGAGAGTTTTCGCCCCGAAGAACGTTTTCCAATGATGAGCACTTTTAAAGTTCTGCTATGTGGCGCGGTA
TTATCCCGTATTGACGCCGGGCAAGAGCAACTCGGTCGCCGCATACACTATTCTCAGAATGACTTGGTTG
AGTACTCACCAGTCACAGAAAAGCATCTTACGGATGGCATGACAGTAAGAGAATTATGCAGTGCTGCCAT
AACCATGAGTGATAACACTGCGGCCAACTTACTTCTGACAACGATCGGAGGACCGAAGGAGCTAACCGCT
TTTTTGCACAACATGGGGGATCATGTAACTCGCCTTGATCGTTGGGAACCGGAGCTGAATGAAGCCATAC
CAAACGACGAGCGTGACACCACGATGCCTGCAGCAATGGCAACAACGTTGCGCAAACTATTAACTGGCGA
ACTACTTACTCTAGCTTCCCGGCAACAATTAATAGACTGGATGGAGGCGGATAAAGTTGCAGGACCACTT
CTGCGCTCGGCCCTTCCGGCTGGCTGGTTTATTGCTGATAAATCTGGAGCCGGTGAGCGTGGGTCTCGCG
GTATCATTGCAGCACTGGGGCCAGATGGTAAGCCCTCCCGTATCGTAGTTATCTACACGACGGGGAGTCA
GGCAACTATGGATGAACGAAATAGACAGATCGCTGAGATAGGTGCCTCACTGATTAAGCATTGGTAACTG
TCAGACCAAGTTTACTCATATATACTTTAGATTGATTTAAAACTTCATTTTTAATTTAAAAGGATCTAGG
TGAAGATCCTTTTTGATAATCTCATGACCAAAATCCCTTAACGTGAGTTTTCGTTCCACTGAGCGTCAGA
CCCCGTAGAAAAGATCAAAGGATCTTCTTGAGATCCTTTTTTTCTGCGCGTAATCTGCTGCTTGCAAACA
AAAAAACCACCGCTACCAGCGGTGGTTTGTTTGCCGGATCAAGAGCTACCAACTCTTTTTCCGAAGGTAA
CTGGCTTCAGCAGAGCGCAGATACCAAATACTGTCCTTCTAGTGTAGCCGTAGTTAGGCCACCACTTCAA
GAACTCTGTAGCACCGCCTACATACCTCGCTCTGCTAATCTTGTTACCAGTGGCTGCTGCCAGTGGCGAT
AAGTCGTGTCTTACCGGGTTGGACTCAAGACGATAGTTACCGGATAAGGCGCAGCGGTCGGGCTGAACGG
GGGGTTCGTGCACACAGCCCAGCTTGGAGCGAACGACCTACACCGAACTGAGATACCTACAGCGTGAGCT
ATGAGAAAGCGCCACGCTTCCCGAAGGGAGAAAGGCGGACAGGTATCCGGTAAGCGGCAGGGTCGGAACA
GGAGAGCGCACGAGGGAGCTTCCAGGGGGAAACGCCTGGTATCTTTATAGTCCTGTCGGGTTTCGCCACC
TCTGACTTGAGCGTCGATTTTTGTGATGCTCGTCAGGGGGGCGGAGCCTATGGAAAAACGCCAGCAACGC
GGCCTTTTTACGGTTCCTGGCCTTTTGCTGGCCTTTTGCTCACATGTTCTTTCCTGCGTTATCCCCTGAT
TCTGTGGATAACCGTATTACCGCCTTTGAGTGAGCTGATACCGCTCGCCGCAGCCGAACGACCGAGCGCA
GCGAGTCAGTGAGCGAGGAAGCGGAAGAGCGCCTGATGCGGTATTTTCTCCTTACGCATCTGTGCGGTAT
TTCACACCGCAATGGTGCACTCTCAGTACAATCTGCTCTGATGCCGCATAGTTAAGCCAGTATACACTCC
GCTATCGCTACGTGACTGGGTCATGGCTGCGCCCCGACACCCGCCAACACCCGCTGACGCGCCCTGACGG
GCTTGTCTGCTCCCGGCATCCGCTTACAGACAAGCTGTGACCGTCTCCGGGAGCTGCATGTGTCAGAGGT
TTTCACCGTCATCACCGAAACGCGCGAGGCAGCTGCGGTAAAGCTCATCAGCGTGGTCGTGAAGCGATTC
ACAGATGTCTGCCTGTTCATCCGCGTCCAGCTCGTTGAGTTTCTCCAGAAGCGTTAATGTCTGGCTTCTG
ATAAAGCGGGCCATGTTAAGGGCGGTTTTTTCCTGTTTGGTCACTGATGCCTCCGTGTAAGGGGGATTTC
TGTTCATGGGGGTAATGATACCGATGAAACGAGAGAGGATGCTCACGATACGGGTTACTGATGATGAACA
TGCCCGGTTACTGGAACGTTGTGAGGGTAAACAACTGGCGGTATGGATGCGGCGGGACCAGAGAAAAATC
ACTCAGGGTCAATGCCAGCGCTTCGTTAATACAGATGTAGGTGTTCCACAGGGTAGCCAGCAGCATCCTG
CGATGCAGATCCGGAACATAATGGTGCAGGGCGCTGACTTCCGCGTTTCCAGACTTTACGAAACACGGAA
ACCGAAGACCATTCATGTTGTTGCTCAGGTCGCAGACGTTTTGCAGCAGCAGTCGCTTCACGTTCGCTCG
CGTATCGGTGATTCATTCTGCTAACCAGTAAGGCAACCCCGCCAGCCTAGCCGGGTCCTCAACGACAGGA
GCACGATCATGCGCACCCGTGGGGCCGCCATGCCGGCGATAATGGCCTGCTTCTCGCCGAAACGTTTGGT
GGCGGGACCAGTGACGAAGGCTTGAGCGAGGGCGTGCAAGATTCCGAATACCGCAAGCGACAGGCCGATC
ATCGTCGCGCTCCAGCGAAAGCGGTCCTCGCCGAAAATGACCCAGAGCGCTGCCGGCACCTGTCCTACGA
GTTGCATGATAAAGAAGACAGTCATAAGTGCGGCGACGATAGTCATGCCCCGCGCCCACCGGAAGGAGCT
GACTGGGTTGAAGGCTCTCAAGGGCATCGGTCGAGATCCCGGTGCCTAATGAGTGAGCTAACTTACATTA
ATTGCGTTGCGCTCACTGCCCGCTTTCCAGTCGGGAAACCTGTCGTGCCAGCTGCATTAATGAATCGGCC
AACGCGCGGGGAGAGGCGGTTTGCGTATTGGGCGCCAGGGTGGTTTTTCTTTTCACCAGTGAGACGGGCA
ACAGCTGATTGCCCTTCACCGCCTGGCCCTGAGAGAGTTGCAGCAAGCGGTCCACGCTGGTTTGCCCCAG
CAGGCGAAAATCCTGTTTGATGGTGGTTAACGGCGGGATATAACATGAGCTGTCTTCGGTATCGTCGTAT
CCCACTACCGAGATATCCGCACCAACGCGCAGCCCGGACTCGGTAATGGCGCGCATTGCGCCCAGCGCCA
TCTGATCGTTGGCAACCAGCATCGCAGTGGGAACGATGCCCTCATTCAGCATTTGCATGGTTTGTTGAAA
ACCGGACATGGCACTCCAGTCGCCTTCCCGTTCCGCTATCGGCTGAATTTGATTGCGAGTGAGATATTTA
TGCCAGCCAGCCAGACGCAGACGCGCCGAGACAGAACTTAATGGGCCCGCTAACAGCGCGATTTGCTGGT
GACCCAATGCGACCAGATGCTCCACGCCCAGTCGCGTACCGTCTTCATGGGAGAAAATAATACTGTTGAT
GGGTGTCTGGTCAGAGACATCAAGAAATAACGCCGGAACATTAGTGCAGGCAGCTTCCACAGCAATGGCA
TCCTGGTCATCCAGCGGATAGTTAATGATCAGCCCACTGACGCGTTGCGCGAGAAGATTGTGCACCGCCG
CTTTACAGGCTTCGACGCCGCTTCGTTCTACCATCGACACCACCACGCTGGCACCCAGTTGATCGGCGCG
AGATTTAATCGCCGCGACAATTTGCGACGGCGCGTGCAGGGCCAGACTGGAGGTGGCAACGCCAATCAGC
AACGACTGTTTGCCCGCCAGTTGTTGTGCCACGCGGTTGGGAATGTAATTCAGCTCCGCCATCGCCGCTT
CCACTTTTTCCCGCGTTTTCGCAGAAACGTGGCTGGCCTGGTTCACCACGCGGGAAACGGTCTGATAAGA
GACACCGGCATACTCTGCGACATCGTATAACGTTACTGGTTTCACATTCACCACCCTGAATTGACTCTCT
TCCGGGCGCTATCATGCCATACCGCGAAAGGTTTTGCGCCATTCGATGGTGTCCGGGATCTCGACGCTCT
CCCTTATGCGACTCCTGCATTAGGAAGCAGCCCAGTAGTAGGTTGAGGCCGTTGAGCACCGCCGCCGCAA
GGAATGGTGCATGCAAGGAGATGGCGCCCAACAGTCCCCCGGCCACGGGGCCTGCCACCATACCCACGCC
GAAACAAGCGCTCATGAGCCCGAAGTGGCGAGCCCGATCTTCCCCATCGGTGATGTCGGCGATATAGGCG
CCAGCAACCGCACCTGTGGCGCCGGTGATGCCGGCCACGATGCGTCCGGCGTAGAGGATCGAGATCTCGA
TCCCGCGAAATTAATACGACTCACTATAGG
Features (pLannotate 1.2.2; 20 found; start..end, strand, type, name):
      1..25      +  protein_bind   lac operator: The lac repressor binds to the lac operator to inhibit transcription in E. coli. This inhibition can be relieved by adding lactose or isopropyl-β-D-thiogalactopyranoside (IPTG). lac repressor encoded by lacI
     40..62      +  RBS            RBS: efficient ribosome binding site from bacteriophage T7 gene 10 (Olins and Rangwala, 1989)
     70..1314    +  CDS            dltB: DLTB_STRT2 - Experimental evidence at protein level: Swiss-Prot protein existence level 1. O-acyltransferase that catalyzes D-alanylation of both teichoic acid and lipoteichoic acid (LTA) (PubMed:30283133). D- alanylation of LTA plays an important role in modulating the properties of the cell wall in Gram-positive bacteria, influencing the net charge of the cell wall (PubMed:30283133). Catalyzes D-alanylation from DltC carrier protein (PubMed:30283133). From Streptococcus thermophilus (strain ATCC BAA-250 / LMG 18311).
   1321..1341    +  CDS            7xHis: 6xHis affinity tag
   1354..1371    +  CDS            9xHis (fragment): 9xHis affinity tag
   1381..1430    +  CDS            SET1 (fragment): solubility-enhancement tag derived from T7 phage gene 10B
   1438..1485    +  terminator     T7 terminator: transcription terminator for bacteriophage T7 RNA polymerase
   1522..1950    +  rep_origin     f1 ori (sequence partly withheld): f1 bacteriophage origin of replication; arrow indicates direction of (+) strand synthesis
   2003..2107    +  promoter       AmpR promoter: bla
   2108..2968    +  CDS            AmpR: β-lactamase; bla; confers resistance to ampicillin, carbenicillin, and related antibiotics
   3139..3727    +  rep_origin     ori: high-copy-number ColE1/pMB1/pBR322/pUC origin of replication
   3913..4052    -  misc_feature   bom: basis of mobility region from pBR322
   4154..4345    -  CDS            rop: Rop protein, which maintains plasmids at low copy number; rop
   4362..4742    +  CDS            YPB1_ECOLX: Protein predicted: Swiss-Prot protein existence level 4. From Escherichia coli.
   4814..5105    -  CDS            TcR (fragment): tetracycline efflux protein; tet; confers resistance to tetracycline
   5120..5141    -  protein_bind   CAP binding site: CAP binding activates transcription in the presence of cAMP. E. coli catabolite activator protein
   5154..6236    -  CDS            lacI: lac repressor; lacI; The lac repressor binds to the lac operator to inhibit transcription in E. coli. This inhibition can be relieved by adding lactose or isopropyl-β-D-thiogalactopyranoside (IPTG).
   6237..6314    -  promoter       lacI promoter: lacI
   6322..6601    -  CDS            TcR (fragment): tetracycline efflux protein; tet; confers resistance to tetracycline
   6623..6641    +  promoter       T7 promoter: promoter for bacteriophage T7 RNA polymerase
