[The description below was written by a language model from this plasmid's Addgene catalogue record and pLannotate feature annotations shown in this document.]
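Description:
pET21b - S. thermophilus DltB is a bacterial expression plasmid built on the pET-21b backbone for producing the Streptococcus thermophilus DltB protein in E. coli. It replicates from a pBR322-type ColE1 origin accompanied by the bom region and the rop gene, which normally keeps copy number modest (the catalogue lists copy number as unknown). Selection is through the β-lactamase gene, which confers ampicillin resistance. An f1 origin is also present, allowing single-stranded DNA production with helper phage. The short tetracycline-resistance fragments and the predicted E. coli open reading frame in the annotation are non-functional remnants of the pBR322 lineage.

The expression cassette spans the origin of the 6,641 nt circular sequence. A T7 promoter is followed by a lac operator and the T7 gene 10 ribosome binding site, then the dltB coding sequence and the T7 terminator. Two polyhistidine stretches are annotated just downstream of dltB, indicating a C-terminal His tag for metal-affinity purification, although the exact tag design is not given in the catalogue fields. The small "SET1" fragment annotated before the terminator is probably a match to T7-derived backbone sequence rather than a deliberate fusion partner. The plasmid carries lacI under its own promoter, so transcription is repressed until IPTG is added, and expression requires a host that supplies T7 RNA polymerase.

DltB is a membrane-bound O-acyltransferase that transfers D-alanine from the DltC carrier protein onto teichoic and lipoteichoic acids, which alters the cell wall charge of Gram-positive bacteria. The construct is associated with work that determined the crystal structure of this enzyme, so it suits recombinant overexpression and purification for structural and biochemical studies.
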