Addgene plasmid #132607: pET21b - S. thermophilus DltB
Purpose: expresses S. thermophilus DltB in E. coli
Depositing lab: Wenqing Xu. Depositing organization: University of Washington. Publication: Crystal structure of a membrane-bound O-acyltransferase. Ma D, Wang Z, Merrikh CN, Lang KS, Lu P, Li X, Merrikh H, Rao Z, Xu W. Nature. 2018 Oct;562(7726):286-290. doi: 10.1038/s41586-018-0568-2. Epub 2018 Oct 3. PubMed 30283133.
Backbone
  Vector backbone: pET-21b
  Vector type: Bacterial Expression
Growth in bacteria
  Bacterial resistance: Ampicillin, 100 μg/mL
  Growth temperature: 37°C
  Growth strain: DH5alpha
  Copy number: Unknown
Gene/Insert
  Gene/Insert name: Dltb
  Species: Streptococcus thermophilus
Terms and licenses: Academic/Nonprofit Terms; Industry Terms: Not Available to Industry
How to cite: pET21b - S. thermophilus DltB was a gift from Wenqing Xu (Addgene plasmid # 132607 ; http://n2t.net/addgene:132607 ; RRID:Addgene_132607)
